>Addgene plasmid #204548 | pRetroX-TetOne-Puro-p62 | addgene full sequence | sequence record 403786 | Addgene NGS Result
ACCATGATTACGCCAAGCTAGCTTTGCTCTTAGGAGTTTCCTAATACATCCCAAACTCAAATATATAAAG
CATTTGACTTGTTCTATGCCCTAGGAGCTTGGCCCATTGCATACGTTGTATCCATATCATAATATGTACA
TTTATATTGGCTCATGTCCAACATTACCGCCATGTTGACATTGATTATTGACTAGTTATTAATAGTAATC
AATTACGGGGTCATTAGTTCATAGCCCATATATGGAGTTCCGCGTTACATAACTTACGGTAAATGGCCCG
CCTGGCTGACCGCCCAACGACCCCCGCCCATTGACGTCAATAATGACGTATGTTCCCATAGTAACGCCAA
TAGGGACTTTCCATTGACGTCAATGGGTGGAGTATTTACGGTAAACTGCCCACTTGGCAGTACATCAAGT
GTATCATATGCCAAGTACGCCCCCTATTGACGTCAATGACGGTAAATGGCCCGCCTGGCATTATGCCCAG
TACATGACCTTATGGGACTTTCCTACTTGGCAGTACATCTACGTATTAGTCATCGCTATTACCATGGTGA
TGCGGTTTTGGCAGTACATCAATGGGCGTGGATAGCGGTTTGACTCACGGGGATTTCCAAGTCTCCACCC
CATTGACGTCAATGGGAGTTTGTTTTGGCACCAAAATCAACGGGACTTTCCAAAATGTCGTAACAACTCC
GCCCCATTGACGCAAATGGGCATCTAGAGCGCTTCTGCTCCCCGAGCTCTATAAAAGAGCCCACAACCCC
TCACTCGGGGCGCCAGTCCTCCGATTGACTGAGTCGCCCGGGTACCCGTGTATCCAATAAACCCTCTTGC
AGTTGCATCCGACTTGTGGTCTCGCTGTTCCTTGGGAGGGTCTCCTCTGAGTGATTGACTACCCGTCAGC
GGGGGTCTTTCATTTGGGGGCTCGTCCGGGATCGGGAGACCCCTGCCCAGGGACCACCGACCCACCACCG
GGAGGTAAGCTGGCCAGCAACTTATCTGTGTCTGTCCGATTGTCTAGTGTCTATGACTGATTTTATGCGC
CTGCGTCGGTACTAGTTAGCTAACTAGCTCTGTATCTGGCGGACCCGTGGTGGAACTGACGAGTTCGGAA
CACCCGGCCGCAACCCTGGGAGACGTCCCAGGGACTTCGGGGGCCGTTTTTGTGGCCCGACCTGAGTCCT
AAAATCCCGATCGTTTAGGACTCTTTGGTGCACCCCCCTTAGAGGAGGGATATGTGGTTCTGGTAGGAGA
CGAGAACCTAAAACAGTTCCCGCCTCCGTCTGAATTTTTGCTTTCGGTTTGGGACCGAAGCCGCGCCGCG
CGTCTTGTCTGCTGCAGCATCGTTCTGTGTTGTCTCTGTCTGACTGTGTTTCTGTATTTGTCTGAAAATG
AGGGCCCGGGCTAGCCTGTTACCACTCCCTTAAGTTTGACCTTAGGTCACTGGAAAGATGTCGAGCGGAT
CGCTCACAACCAGTCGGTAGATGTCAAGAAGAGACGTTGGGTTACCTTCTGCTCTGCAGAATGGCCAACC
TTTAACGTCGGATGGCCGCGAGACGGCACCTTTAACCGAGACCTCATCACCCAGGTTAAGATCAAGGTCT
TTTCACCTGGCCCGCATGGACACCCAGACCAGGTCCCCTACATCGTGACCTGGGAAGCCTTGGCTTTTGA
CCCCCCTCCCTGGGTCAAGCCCTTTGTACACCCTAAGCCTCCGCCTCCTCTTCCTCCATCCGCCCCGTCT
CTCCCCCTTGAACCTCCTCGTTCGACCCCGCCTCGATCCTCCCTTTATCCAGCCCTCACTCCTTCTCTAG
GCGCCCCCATATGGCCATATGAGATCCTATATGGGGCACCCCCGCCCCTTGTAAACTTCCCTGACCCTGA
CATGACAAGAGTTACTAACAGCCCCTCTCTCCAAGCTCACTTACAGGCTCTCTACTTAGTCCAGCACGAA
GTCTGGAGACCTCTGGCGGCAGCCTACCAAGAACAACTGGACCGACCGGTGGTACCTCACCCTTACCGAG
TCGGCGACACAGTGTGGGTCCGCCGACACCAGACTAAGAACCTAGAACCTCGCTGGAAAGGACCTTACAC
AGTCCTGCTGACCACCCCCACCGCCCTCAAAGTAGACGGCATCGCAGCTTGGATACACGCCGCCCACGTG
AAGGCTGCCGACCCCGGGGGTGGACCATCCTCTAGATCATAATCAGCCATACCACATTTGTAGAGGTTTT
ACTTGCTTTAAAAAACCTCCCACACCTCCCCCTGAACCTGAAACATAAAATGAATGCAATTGTTGTTGTT
AACTTGTTTATTGCAGCTTATAATGGTTACAAATAAGGCAATAGCATCACAAATTTCACAAATAAGGCAT
TTTTTTCACTGCATTCTAGTTTTGGTTTGTCCAAACTCATCAATGTATCTTATCATGTCTGGATCTCAAA
TCCCTCGGAAGCTGCGCCTGTCTTAGGTTGGAGTGATACATTTTTATCACTTTTACCCGTCTTTGGATTA
GGCAGTAGCTCTGACGGCCCTCCTGTCTTAGGTTAGTGAAAAATGTCACTCTCTTACCCGTCATTGGCTG
TCCAGCTTAGCTCGCAGGGGAGGTGGTCTGGATCCGCCGGCACCGGTGTATACGGGAATTTCACAACGGC
GGGGGATGCTTTGAATACTGGATGGTGTCCAGAGCCGCTCCGATGTCATAGTTCTTGGTCTGCAGGAGCC
TGGTGAGCCAGCCGCCTTCATCAGAGAAGCCCATGGACAGCATCTGGGAGAGGGACTCAATCAGCCGCGG
GTCAGCCTCTGGCGGGAGATGTGGGTACAAGGCAGCTTCCTTCAGCCCTGTGGGTCCCTCCTGGGAGGGG
TCCAGAGAGCTTGGCCCTTCGGATTCTGGCATCTGTAGGGACTGGAGTTCACCTGTAGACGGGTCCACTT
CTTTTGAAGACAGATGGGTCCAGTCATCATCTCCTCCTGAGCAATTGTCTGATTCCATTTGTTCCTCAGG
GCGCCCCTCGGACTCCAAGGCGATCTTTCTCATCTGCTCCGCCAGAGACTGCGTGGCGCCCTCAACATTC
CCACCCGGCTTGCTGGGATCAGAGCAGCAGCTGCTTGGCTGTGAGCTGCTCTTCTCCTCTGTGCTGGAAC
TCTCTGGAGAGACGGGGGTCAGGCGGCTTCTTTTCCCTCCGTGCTCCACATCGATATCAACTTCAATGCC
CAGAGGGCTAAGGGCAGCTGCCACACTCTCCCCAACGTTCTTCAGGAAATTCACACTCGGATCCTCCGAT
GGACCAGAAGCTGATTCTGCCGTGGGGCCAGGGCGGGCCTCCCCTGCACGAGGAGGACGTGGGCTCCAGT
TTCCTGGTGGACCCATTTCCCATCCTGGCCACCCGAAGTGTCCGTGTTTCACCTTCCGGAGCCAGCGGCT
GTGCGAGAAGCCCTCAGACAGGTGCCCGAAGGGGCTGGGGAATGCGAGCTTGGTGTGCCCCCGGTGCAAG
CCCTTTCCCTCGCAGACGCTACACAAGTCGTAGTCTGGGCAGACGCTGCACTTGTAGCGGGTTCCTACCA
CAGGCCCATTGCAGCCATCGCAGATCACATTGGGGTGCACCATGTTGCGGGGCGCCTCCTGAGCACACGG
TGGGCGGTGGTCCCGCCGGCACTCTTTTTTCTCTTTAATGTAGATTCGGAAGATGTCATCCTTCACGTAG
GACATGGCCATTGTCAATTCCTCGTCACTGGAAAAGGCAACCAAGTCCCCGTCCTCATCGCGGTAGTGCG
CCTGGAAGCCGCCAGGCCGCAGCGCGGGGAACAGGGCGGCCACCCGGCTCAGCAGCCGCTCGCAGGGTCC
CGGACCCGCCGCAGCCTCGGCTTCCGCCTCAGGCTCGGGGCTGCAGCAGAAGCTGAAGCGGCGAATCTCG
CGCGCCGCGTCCTCCTTGCCCAGAAGGTAGGCCTTCACGGTGAGCGACGCCATAATTCTTTACGAGGGTA
GGAAGTGGTACGGAAAGTTGGTATAAGACAAAAGTGTTGTGGAATTGAAGTTTACTCAAAAAATCAGCAC
TCTTTTATAGGCGCCCTGGTTTACATAAGCAAAGCTTATACGTTCTCTATCACTGATAGGGAGTAAACTG
GATATACGTTCTCTATCACTGATAGGGAGTAAACTGTAGATACGTTCTCTATCACTGATAGGGAGTAAAC
TGGTCATACGTTCTCTATCACTGATAGGGAGTAAACTCCTTATACGTTCTCTATCACTGATAGGGAGTAA
AGTCTGCATACGTTCTCTATCACTGATAGGGAGTAAACTCTTCATACGTTCTCTATCACTGATAGGGAGT
AAACTCGAGGTGATAATTCCACGGGGTTGGGGTTGCGCCTTTTCCAAGGCAGCCCTGGGTTTGCGCAGGG
ACGCGGCTGCTCTGGGCGTGGTTCCGGGAAACGCAGCGGCGCCGACCCTGGGTCTCGCACATTCTTCACG
TCCGTTCGCAGCGTCACCCGGATCTTCGCCGCTACCCTTGTGGGCCCCCCGGCGACGCTTCCTGCTCCGC
CCCTAAGTCGGGAAGGTTCCTTGCGGTTCGCGGCGTGCCGGACGTGACAAACGGAAGCCGCACGTCTCAC
TAGTACCCTCGCAGACGGACAGCGCCAGGGAGCAATGGCAGCGCGCCGACCGCGATGGGCTGTGGCCAAT
AGCGGCTGCTCAGCAGGGCGCGCCGAGAGCAGCGGCCGGGAAGGGGCGGTGCGGGAGGCGGGGTGTGGGG
CGGTAGTGTGGGCCCTGTTCCTGCCCGCGCGGTGTTCCGCATTCTGCAAGCCTCCGGAGCGCACGTCGGC
AGTCGGCTCCCTCGTTGACCGAATCACCGACCTCTCTCCCCAGGGGGATCATCGAATTACCATGTCTAGA
CTGGACAAGAGCAAAGTCATAAACTCTGCTCTGGAATTACTCAATGGAGTCGGTATCGAAGGCCTGACGA
CAAGGAAACTCGCTCAAAAGCTGGGAGTTGAGCAGCCTACCCTGTACTGGCACGTGAAGAACAAGCGGGC
CCTGCTCGATGCCCTGCCAATCGAGATGCTGGACAGGCATCATACCCACTCCTGCCCCCTGGAAGGCGAG
TCATGGCAAGACTTTCTGCGGAACAACGCCAAGTCATACCGCTGTGCTCTCCTCTCACATCGCGACGGGG
CTAAAGTGCATCTCGGCACCCGCCCAACAGAGAAACAGTACGAAACCCTGGAAAATCAGCTCGCGTTCCT
GTGTCAGCAAGGCTTCTCCCTGGAGAACGCACTGTACGCTCTGTCCGCCGTGGGCCACTTTACACTGGGC
TGCGTATTGGAGGAACAGGAGCATCAAGTAGCAAAAGAGGAAAGAGAGACACCTACCACCGATTCTATGC
CCCCACTTCTGAAACAAGCAATTGAGCTGTTCGACCGGCAGGGAGCCGAACCTGCCTTCCTTTTCGGCCT
GGAACTAATCATATGTGGCCTGGAGAAACAGCTAAAGTGCGAAAGCGGCGGGCCGACCGACGCCCTTGAC
GATTTTGACTTAGACATGCTCCCAGCCGATGCCCTTGACGACTTTGACCTTGATATGCTGCCTGCTGACG
CTCTTGACGATTTTGACCTTGACATGCTCCCCGGGTAACTAAGTAAGAATTGAATGTGTGTCAGTTAGGG
TGTGGAAAGTCCCCAGGCTCCCCAGCAGGCAGAAGTATGCAAAGCATGCATCTCAATTAGTCAGCAACCA
GGTGTGGAAAGTCCCCAGGCTCCCCAGCAGGCAGAAGTATGCAAAGCATGCATCTCAATTAGTCAGCAAC
CATAGTCCCGCCCCTAACTCCGCCCATCCCGCCCCTAACTCCGCCCAGTTCCGCCCATTCTCCGCCCCAT
GGCTGACTAATTTTTTTTATTTATGCAGAGGCCGAGGCCGCCTCGGCCTCTGAGCTATTCCAGAAGTAGT
GAGGAGGCTTTTTTGGAGGCCTAGGCTTTTGCAAAACGCGACCATGACCGAGTACAAGCCCACGGTGCGC
CTCGCCACCCGCGACGACGTCCCCCGGGCCGTACGCACCCTCGCCGCCGCGTTCGCCGACTACCCCGCCA
CGCGCCACACCGTCGACCCGGACCGCCACATCGAGCGGGTCACCGAGCTGCAAGAACTCTTCCTCACGCG
CGTCGGGCTCGACATCGGCAAGGTGTGGGTCGCGGACGACGGCGCCGCGGTGGCGGTCTGGACCACGCCG
GAGAGCGTCGAAGCGGGGGCGGTGTTCGCCGAGATCGGCCCGCGCATGGCCGAGTTGAGCGGTTCCCGGC
TGGCCGCGCAGCAACAGATGGAAGGCCTCCTGGCGCCGCACCGGCCCAAGGAGCCCGCGTGGTTCCTGGC
CACCGTCGGCGTCTCGCCCGACCACCAGGGCAAGGGTCTGGGCAGCGCCGTCGTGCTCCCCGGAGTGGAG
GCGGCCGAGCGCGCCGGGGTGCCCGCCTTCCTGGAGACCTCCGCGCCCCGCAACCTCCCCTTCTACGAGC
GGCTCGGCTTCACCGTCACCGCCGACGTCGAGGTGCCCGAAGGACCGCGCACCTGGTGCATGACCCGCAA
GCCCGGTGCCTGAACGCGTAATTCCTGTTAATCAACCTCTGGATTACAAAATTTGTGAAAGATTGACTGA
TATTCTTAACTATGTTGCTCCTTTTACGCTGTGTGGATATGCTGCTTTAATGCCTCTGTATCATGCTATT
GCTTCCCGTACGGCTTTCGTTTTCTCCTCCTTGTATAAATCCTGGTTGCTGTCTCTTTATGAGGAGTTGT
GGCCCGTTGTCCGTCAACGTGGCGTGGTGTGCTCTGTGTTTGCTGACGCAACCCCCACTGGCTGGGGCAT
TGCCACCACCTGTCAACTCCTTTCTGGGACTTTCGCTTTCCCCCTCCCTATCGCCACGGCAGAACTCATC
GCCGCCTGCCTTGCCCGCTGCTGGACAGGGGCTAGGTTGCTGGGCACTGATAATTCCGTGGTGTTGTCGG
GGAAGCTGACGTCGAGATCTTCCTGCGGAGATATCAGTGGTCCAGGCTCTAGTTTTGACTCAACAATATC
ACCAGCTGAAGCCTATAGAGTACGAGCCATAGATAAAATAAAAGATTTTATTTAGTCTCCAGAAAAAGGG
GGGAATGAAAGACCCCACCTGTAGGTTTGGCAAGCTAGCTTCTCGCTTCTGTTCGCGCGCTTCTGCTCCC
AGACATCAACAAAAGAGCCCACAACCCCTCACTCGGGGCGCCAGTCCTCCGATTGACTGAGTCGCCCGGG
TACCCGTGTATCCAATAAACCCTCTTGCAGTTGCATCCGACTTGTGGTCTCGCTGTTCCTTGGGAGGGTC
TCCTCTGAGTGATTGACTACCCGTCAGCGGGGGTCTTTCACGCGTATGCCGCATAGTTAAGCCACCGCGG
TGGCGGTCTGGACCACGCCGGAGAGCGTCGAAGCGGGGGCGGTGTTCGCCGAGATCGGCCCGCGCATGGC
CGAGTTGAGCGGTTCCCGGCTGGCCGCGCAGCAACAGATGGAAGGCCTCCTGGCGCCGCACCGGCCCAAG
GAGCCCGCGTGGTTCCTGGCCACCGTCGGCGTCTCGCCCGACCACCAGGGCAAGGGTCTGGGCAGCGCCG
TCGTGCTCCCCGGAGTGGAGGCGGCCGAGCGCGCCGGGGTGCCCGCCTTCCTGGAGACCTCCGCGCCCCG
CAACCTCCCCTTCTACGAGCGGCTCGGCTTCACCGTCACCGCCGACGTCGAGGTGCCCGAAGGACCGCGC
ACCTGGTGCATGACCCGCAAGCCCGGTGCCTGACGCCCGCCCCACGACCCGCAGCGCCCGACCGAAAGGA
GCGCACGACCCCATGGCTCCGACCGAAGCCACCCGGGGCGGCCCCGCCGACCCCGCACCCGCCCCCGAGG
CCCACCGACTCTAGAGGATCATAATCAGCCATACCACATTTGTAGAGGTTTTACTTGCTTTAAAAAACCT
CCCACACCTCCCCCTGAACCTGAAACATAAAATGAATGCAATTGTTGTTGTTAACTTGTTTATTGCAGCT
TATAATGGTTACAAATAAAGCAATAGCATCACAAATTTCACAAATAAAGCATTTTTTTCACTGCATTCTA
GTTGTGGTTTGTCCAAACTCATCAATGTATCTTATCATGGCGCGTCGAATTAATTCACTGGCCGTCGTTT
TACAACGTCGTGACTGGGAAAACCCTGGCGTTACCCAACTTAATCGCCTTGCAGCACATCCCCCTTTCGC
CAGCTGGCGTAATAGCGAAGAGGCCCGCACCGATCGCCCTTCCCAACAGTTGCGCAGCCTGAATGGCGAA
TGGCGCCTGATGCGGTATTTTCTCCTTACGCATCTGTGCGGTATTTCACACCGCATATGGTGCACTCTCA
GTACAATCTGCTCTGATGCCGCATAGTTAAGCCAGCCCCGACACCCGCCAACACCCGCTGACGCGCCCTG
ACGGGCTTGTCTGCTCCCGGCATCCGCTTACAGACAAGCTGTGACCGTCTCCGGGAGCTGCATGTGTCAG
AGGTTTTCACCGTCATCACCGAAACGCGCGAGACGAAAGGGCCTCGTGATACGCCTATTTTTATAGGTTA
ATGTCATGATAATAATGGTTTCTTAGACGTCAGGTGGCACTTTTCGGGGAAATGTGCGCGGAACCCCTAT
TTGTTTATTTTTCTAAATACATTCAAATATGTATCCGCTCATGAGACAATAACCCTGATAAATGCTTCAA
TAATATTGAAAAAGGAAGAGTATGAGTATTCAACATTTCCGTGTCGCCCTTATTCCCTTTTTTGCGGCAT
TTTGCCTTCCTGTTTTTGCTCACCCAGAAACGCTGGTGAAAGTAAAAGATGCTGAAGATCAGTTGGGTGC
ACGAGTGGGTTACATCGAACTGGATCTCAACAGCGGTAAGATCCTTGAGAGTTTTCGCCCCGAAGAACGT
TTTCCAATGATGAGCACTTTTAAAGTTCTGCTATGTGGCGCGGTATTATCCCGTATTGACGCCGGGCAAG
AGCAACTCGGTCGCCGCATACACTATTCTCAGAATGACTTGGTTGAGTACTCACCAGTCACAGAAAAGCA
TCTTACGGATGGCATGACAGTAAGAGAATTATGCAGTGCTGCCATAACCATGAGTGATAACACTGCGGCC
AACTTACTTCTGACAACGATCGGAGGACCGAAGGAGCTAACCGCTTTTTTGCACAACATGGGGGATCATG
TAACTCGCCTTGATCGTTGGGAACCGGAGCTGAATGAAGCCATACCAAACGACGAGCGTGACACCACGAT
GCCTGTAGCAATGGCAACAACGTTGCGCAAACTATTAACTGGCGAACTACTTACTCTAGCTTCCCGGCAA
CAATTAATAGACTGGATGGAGGCGGATAAAGTTGCAGGACCACTTCTGCGCTCGGCCCTTCCGGCTGGCT
GGTTTATTGCTGATAAATCTGGAGCCGGTGAGCGTGGGTCTCGCGGTATCATTGCAGCACTGGGGCCAGA
TGGTAAGCCCTCCCGTATCGTAGTTATCTACACGACGGGGAGTCAGGCAACTATGGATGAACGAAATAGA
CAGATCGCTGAGATAGGTGCCTCACTGATTAAGCATTGGTAACTGTCAGACCAAGTTTACTCATATATAC
TTTAGATTGATTTAAAACTTCATTTTTAATTTAAAAGGATCTAGGTGAAGATCCTTTTTGATAATCTCAT
GACCAAAATCCCTTAACGTGAGTTTTCGTTCCACTGAGCGTCAGACCCCGTAGAAAAGATCAAAGGATCT
TCTTGAGATCCTTTTTTTCTGCGCGTAATCTGCTGCTTGCAAACAAAAAAACCACCGCTACCAGCGGTGG
TTTGTTTGCCGGATCAAGAGCTACCAACTCTTTTTCCGAAGGTAACTGGCTTCAGCAGAGCGCAGATACC
AAATACTGTTCTTCTAGTGTAGCCGTAGTTAGGCCACCACTTCAAGAACTCTGTAGCACCGCCTACATAC
CTCGCTCTGCTAATCCTGTTACCAGTGGCTGCTGCCAGTGGCGATAAGTCGTGTCTTACCGGGTTGGACT
CAAGACGATAGTTACCGGATAAGGCGCAGCGGTCGGGCTGAACGGGGGGTTCGTGCACACAGCCCAGCTT
GGAGCGAACGACCTACACCGAACTGAGATACCTACAGCGTGAGCTATGAGAAAGCGCCACGCTTCCCGAA
GGGAGAAAGGCGGACAGGTATCCGGTAAGCGGCAGGGTCGGAACAGGAGAGCGCACGAGGGAGCTTCCAG
GGGGAAACGCCTGGTATCTTTATAGTCCTGTCGGGTTTCGCCACCTCTGACTTGAGCGTCGATTTTTGTG
ATGCTCGTCAGGGGGGCGGAGCCTATGGAAAAACGCCAGCAACGCGGCCTTTTTACGGTTCCTGGCCTTT
TGCTGGCCTTTTGCTCACATGTTCTTTCCTGCGTTATCCCCTGATTCTGTGGATAACCGTATTACCGCCT
TTGAGTGAGCTGATACCGCTCGCCGCAGCCGAACGACCGAGCGCAGCGAGTCAGTGAGCGAGGAAGCGGA
AGAGCGCCCAATACGCAAACCGCCTCTCCCCGCGCGTTGGCCGATTCATTAATGCAGCTGGCACGACAGG
TTTCCCGACTGGAAAGCGGGCAGTGAGCGCAACGCAATTAATGTGAGTTAGCTCACTCATTAGGCACCCC
AGGCTTTACACTTTATGCTTCCGGCTCGTATGTTGTGTGGAATTGTGAGCGGATAACAATTTCACACAGG
AAACAGCTATG
Features (pLannotate 1.2.2; 34 found; start..end, strand, type, name):
    177..556     +  enhancer       CMV enhancer: human cytomegalovirus immediate early enhancer
    557..721     +  promoter       CMV promoter (fragment): human cytomegalovirus (CMV) immediate early promoter
    729..924     +  LTR            3' LTR (ΔU3) (fragment): self-inactivating 3' long terminal repeat (LTR) from Moloney murine leukemia virus
    987..1186    +  misc_feature   MMLV Ψ: packaging signal of Moloney murine leukemia virus (MMLV)
   1238..1326    +  misc_feature   MESV Ψ (fragment): packaging signal of murine embryonic stem cell virus
   1416..1825    +  CDS            gag (truncated) (fragment): truncated Moloney murine leukemia virus (MMLV) gag gene lacking the start codon
   1835..2206    +  misc_feature   pol region: Moloney murine leukemia virus (MMLV) pol region containing the splice acceptor site
   2205..2288    +  CDS            large T antigen (fragment): large T antigen from SV40 (simian virus 40)
   2311..2445    +  polyA_signal   SV40 poly(A) signal: SV40 polyadenylation signal
   2654..3973    -  CDS            SQSTM1: SQSTM_HUMAN - Also known as ORCA, OSIL. Experimental evidence at protein level: Swiss-Prot protein existence level 1. Autophagy receptor required for selective macroautophagy (aggrephagy). Functions as a bridge between polyubiquitinated cargo and autophagosomes. Interacts directly with both the cargo to become degraded and an autophagy modifier of the MAP1 LC3 family (PubMed:16286508, PubMed:20168092, PubMed:24128730, PubMed:28404643, PubMed:22622177). Along with WDFY3, involved in the formation and autophagic degradation of cytoplasmic ubiquitin-containing inclusions (p62 bodies, ALIS/aggreso
   3979..4346    -  promoter       TRE3GS promoter: 3rd-generation Tet-responsive promoter that can be activated by binding of Tet-On® 3G, modified to eliminate binding sites for endogenous mammalian transcription factors
   4363..4873    +  promoter       hPGK promoter: human phosphoglycerate kinase 1 promoter
   4892..5638    +  CDS            Tet-On® 3G: modified rtTA protein that binds tightly to promoters containing the tet operator in the presence of doxycycline
   5656..5985    +  promoter       SV40 promoter: SV40 enhancer and early promoter
   5994..6593    +  CDS            PuroR: puromycin N-acetyltransferase; pac from Streptomyces alboniger; confers resistance to puromycin
   6610..7013    +  misc_feature   WPRE: woodchuck hepatitis virus posttranscriptional regulatory element
   7030..7102    +  CDS            env (fragment): murine leukemia virus gPr80 envelope polyprotein precursor; env; proteolytically cleaved into gp70SU and p15TM subunits
   7144..7181    +  LTR            3' LTR (ΔU3) (fragment): self-inactivating 3' long terminal repeat (LTR) from Moloney murine leukemia virus
   7178..7390    +  LTR            3' LTR (ΔU3) (fragment): self-inactivating 3' long terminal repeat (LTR) from Moloney murine leukemia virus
   7396..7414    -  misc_feature   bom (fragment): basis of mobility region from pBR322
   7415..7803    +  CDS            PuroR (fragment): puromycin N-acetyltransferase; pac from Streptomyces alboniger; confers resistance to puromycin
   7853..7918    +  CDS            dmpM (fragment): DMPM_STRAD - Protein inferred from homology: Swiss-Prot protein existence level 3. From Streptomyces alboniger.
   7927..8010    +  CDS            large T antigen (fragment): large T antigen from SV40 (simian virus 40)
   8033..8154    +  polyA_signal   SV40 poly(A) signal: SV40 polyadenylation signal
   8173..8330    +  CDS            lacZα (fragment): LacZα fragment of β-galactosidase; lacZ fragment
   8336..8435    -  misc_feature   bom (fragment): basis of mobility region from pBR322
   8537..8572    -  CDS            rop (fragment): Rop protein, which maintains plasmids at low copy number; rop
   8667..8771    +  promoter       AmpR promoter: bla
   8772..9632    +  CDS            AmpR: β-lactamase; bla; confers resistance to ampicillin, carbenicillin, and related antibiotics
   9803..10391   +  rep_origin     ori: high-copy-number ColE1/pMB1/pBR322/pUC origin of replication
  10574..10666   +  CDS            lacI (fragment): lac repressor; lacI; The lac repressor binds to the lac operator to inhibit transcription in E. coli. This inhibition can be relieved by adding lactose or isopropyl-β-D-thiogalactopyranoside (IPTG).
  10679..10700   +  protein_bind   CAP binding site: CAP binding activates transcription in the presence of cAMP. E. coli catabolite activator protein
  10715..10745   +  promoter       lac promoter: promoter for the E. coli lac operon
  10749..10771   +  protein_bind   lac operator (fragment): The lac repressor binds to the lac operator to inhibit transcription in E. coli. This inhibition can be relieved by adding lactose or isopropyl-β-D-thiogalactopyranoside (IPTG). lac repressor encoded by lacI
