[The description below was written by a language model from this plasmid's Addgene catalogue record and pLannotate feature annotations shown in this document.]
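Description:
pRetroX-TetOne-Puro-p62 is a self-inactivating, MMLV-based retroviral vector that places human p62 (SQSTM1, unmutated) under doxycycline control in mammalian cells, using the all-in-one pRetroX-TetOne-Puro backbone. In bacteria it is maintained through a high-copy ColE1/pUC-type origin and selected with ampicillin via the β-lactamase gene. The roughly 10.8 kb sequence also carries assorted backbone remnants (fragments of lacZα, lacI, rop and bom, and a second partial PuroR segment outside the proviral region) that have no evident functional role.

The viral genome is transcribed in packaging cells from a hybrid 5' element in which the CMV enhancer/promoter is fused to LTR sequence. This is followed by the MMLV packaging signal with truncated gag and a pol region containing the splice acceptor, and the genome ends in a U3-deleted 3' LTR, so the integrated provirus lacks LTR promoter activity. Between the LTRs, the SQSTM1 coding sequence sits in reverse orientation behind the TRE3GS promoter, with an SV40 polyadenylation signal annotated beyond its 3' end. In the forward orientation, the human PGK promoter constitutively drives the Tet-On 3G transactivator, and an SV40 promoter drives puromycin N-acetyltransferase, followed by a WPRE to enhance expression. Tet-On 3G binds TRE3GS only when doxycycline is present, so p62 is induced on demand with low basal expression. Opposing the inducible and constitutive units helps limit read-through.

The construct is suited to making puromycin-selected stable cell lines with inducible p62 expression. The associated study concerns p62-dependent selective autophagy.
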