Addgene plasmid #204548: pRetroX-TetOne-Puro-p62
Purpose: Expresses p62 in a doxycycline-dependent manner in mammalian cells
Depositing lab: Masaaki Komatsu. Depositing organization: Juntendo University. Publication: Integrated proteomics identifies p62-dependent selective autophagy of the supramolecular vault complex. Kurusu R, Fujimoto Y, Morishita H, Noshiro D, Takada S, Yamano K, Tanaka H, Arai R, Kageyama S, Funakoshi T, Komatsu-Hirota S, Taka H, Kazuno S, Miura Y, Koike M, Wakai T, Waguri S, Noda NN, Komatsu M. Dev Cell. 2023 May 9:S1534-5807(23)00191-0. doi: 10.1016/j.devcel.2023.04.015. PubMed 37192622.
Backbone
  Vector backbone: pRetroX-TetOne-Puro
  Vector type: Mammalian Expression, Retroviral
Growth in bacteria
  Bacterial resistance: Ampicillin, 100 μg/mL
  Growth temperature: 37°C
  Growth strain: NEB Stable
  Copy number: High Copy
Gene/Insert
  Gene/Insert name: p62 (alt name: SQSTM1)
  Species: H. sapiens (human)
  Mutation: None
  Entrez Gene: SQSTM1 (a.k.a. A170, DMRV, EBIAP, FTDALS3, NADGP, OSIL, PDB3, ZIP3, p60, p62, p62B)
  Cloning method: Ligation Independent Cloning
Terms and licenses: Academic/Nonprofit Terms; Industry Terms: Not Available to Industry
How to cite: pRetroX-TetOne-Puro-p62 was a gift from Masaaki Komatsu (Addgene plasmid # 204548 ; http://n2t.net/addgene:204548 ; RRID:Addgene_204548)
