>Addgene plasmid #204548 | pRetroX-TetOne-Puro-p62 | depositor partial sequence | sequence record 397099 | pRetroX-TetOne-Puro-p62 sequence 1323 bps
ATGGCGTCGCTCACCGTGAAGGCCTACCTTCTGGGCAAGGAGGACGCGGCGCGCGAGATTCGCCGCTTCA
GCTTCTGCTGCAGCCCCGAGCCTGAGGCGGAAGCCGAGGCTGCGGCGGGTCCGGGACCCTGCGAGCGGCT
GCTGAGCCGGGTGGCCGCCCTGTTCCCCGCGCTGCGGCCTGGCGGCTTCCAGGCGCACTACCGCGATGAG
GACGGGGACTTGGTTGCCTTTTCCAGTGACGAGGAATTGACAATGGCCATGTCCTACGTGAAGGATGACA
TCTTCCGAATCTACATTAAAGAGAAAAAAGAGTGCCGGCGGGACCACCGCCCACCGTGTGCTCAGGAGGC
GCCCCGCAACATGGTGCACCCCAATGTGATCTGCGATGGCTGCAATGGGCCTGTGGTAGGAACCCGCTAC
AAGTGCAGCGTCTGCCCAGACTACGACTTGTGTAGCGTCTGCGAGGGAAAGGGCTTGCACCGGGGGCACA
CCAAGCTCGCATTCCCCAGCCCCTTCGGGCACCTGTCTGAGGGCTTCTCGCACAGCCGCTGGCTCCGGAA
GGTGAAACACGGACACTTCGGGTGGCCAGGATGGGAAATGGGTCCACCAGGAAACTGGAGCCCACGTCCT
CCTCGTGCAGGGGAGGCCCGCCCTGGCCCCACGGCAGAATCAGCTTCTGGTCCATCGGAGGATCCGAGTG
TGAATTTCCTGAAGAACGTTGGGGAGAGTGTGGCAGCTGCCCTTAGCCCTCTGGGCATTGAAGTTGATAT
CGATGTGGAGCACGGAGGGAAAAGAAGCCGCCTGACCCCCGTCTCTCCAGAGAGTTCCAGCACAGAGGAG
AAGAGCAGCTCACAGCCAAGCAGCTGCTGCTCTGATCCCAGCAAGCCGGGTGGGAATGTTGAGGGCGCCA
CGCAGTCTCTGGCGGAGCAGATGAGAAAGATCGCCTTGGAGTCCGAGGGGCGCCCTGAGGAACAAATGGA
ATCAGACAATTGCTCAGGAGGAGATGATGACTGGACCCATCTGTCTTCAAAAGAAGTGGACCCGTCTACA
GGTGAACTCCAGTCCCTACAGATGCCAGAATCCGAAGGGCCAAGCTCTCTGGACCCCTCCCAGGAGGGAC
CCACAGGGCTGAAGGAAGCTGCCTTGTACCCACATCTCCCGCCAGAGGCTGACCCGCGGCTGATTGAGTC
CCTCTCCCAGATGCTGTCCATGGGCTTCTCTGATGAAGGCGGCTGGCTCACCAGGCTCCTGCAGACCAAG
AACTATGACATCGGAGCGGCTCTGGACACCATCCAGTATTCAAAGCATCCCCCGCCGTTGTGA
